Addgene plasmid #82597: p3E-FRB(PLF)-HA no-pA
Purpose: 3' entry vector containing HA epitope tag fused to C-terminus of FRB mutant (K2095P, T2098L, W2101F) without pA for rapamycin/rapalog induced dimerization
Depositing lab: Kryn Stankunas. Depositing organization: University of Oregon. Publication: A MultiSite Gateway Toolkit for Rapid Cloning of Vertebrate Expression Constructs with Diverse Research Applications. Fowler DK, Stewart S, Seredick S, Eisen JS, Stankunas K, Washbourne P. PLoS One. 2016 Aug 8;11(8):e0159277. doi: 10.1371/journal.pone.0159277. eCollection 2016. PONE-D-16-19476 PubMed 27500400.
Backbone
  Vector backbone: pDONR P2R-P3
  Backbone manufacturer: Invitrogen
  Total vector size (bp): 2944
Growth in bacteria
  Bacterial resistance: Kanamycin, 50 μg/mL
  Growth temperature: 37°C
  Growth strain: DH5alpha
  Copy number: High Copy
Gene/Insert
  Gene/Insert name: FRB-HA (no pA)
  Insert size (bp): 333
  Mutation: K2095P, T2098L, W2101F
  Promoter: None
  Cloning method: Gateway Cloning
  Sequencing primers: 5′ M13F; 3′ M13R
Terms and licenses: Academic/Nonprofit Terms; Industry Terms: Not Available to Industry
How to cite: p3E-FRB(PLF)-HA no-pA was a gift from Kryn Stankunas (Addgene plasmid # 82597 ; http://n2t.net/addgene:82597 ; RRID:Addgene_82597)
