[The description below was written by a language model from this plasmid's Addgene catalogue record and pLannotate feature annotations shown in this document.]
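Description:
p3E-FRB(PLF)-HA no-pA is a small (2,944 bp) MultiSite Gateway 3' entry clone built in the Invitrogen pDONR P2R-P3 backbone. It is propagated in E. coli as a high-copy plasmid from a ColE1/pUC-type origin and selected with kanamycin through the aph(3')-Ia resistance gene. The annotation also picks up standard donor-vector backbone elements: rrnB T1 and T2 transcription terminators upstream of the recombination cassette, a T7 promoter downstream of it, and short lacI and lacZα fragments that are vector remnants rather than functional genes.

The 333 bp insert encodes the FKBP-rapamycin binding (FRB) domain of human FRAP/mTOR carrying three substitutions (K2095P, T2098L, W2101F, the "PLF" variant), with an HA epitope tag fused to its C-terminus. The feature table identifies the FRB coding region, matching it to the T2098L form that binds synthetic rapalogs, but does not separately annotate the HA tag. The insert is flanked by Gateway recombination sites, annotated as attR2 on one side and as attB3 overlapping an attL fragment on the other, which is consistent with the attR2/attL3 arrangement expected of a 3' entry clone. The insert has no promoter of its own and, as the name indicates, no polyadenylation signal.

The plasmid is therefore a modular part rather than an expression construct. In an LR reaction with 5' and middle entry clones and a destination vector, it places FRB(PLF)-HA in the 3' position, typically as a C-terminal fusion to the middle-entry coding sequence, with the polyA signal supplied from elsewhere in the assembled construct. The resulting vertebrate expression constructs are intended for rapamycin- or rapalog-induced dimerization, and the HA tag allows detection of the fusion protein.
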