Features (pLannotate 1.2.2; 11 found; start..end, strand, type, name):
    121..213     +  CDS            lacI (fragment): lac repressor; lacI; The lac repressor binds to the lac operator to inhibit transcription in E. coli. This inhibition can be relieved by adding lactose or isopropyl-β-D-thiogalactopyranoside (IPTG).
    268..295     -  terminator     rrnB T2 terminator: transcription terminator T2 from the E. coli rrnB gene
    427..470     +  terminator     rrnB T1 terminator: Escherichia coli rrnB; transcription terminator T1 from the E. coli rrnB gene
    517..553     -  CDS            lacZα (fragment): LacZα fragment of β-galactosidase; lacZ fragment
    624..747     -  protein_bind   attR2: mutant version of attR; recombination site for the Gateway® LR reaction LR Clonase™
    749..1010    +  CDS            FRB* (fragment): T2098L mutant of FKBP-rapamycin binding domain of human FRAP binds synthetic ligands such as AP21967
   1053..1073    -  protein_bind   attB3: mutant version of attB; core recombination site for the Gateway® BP reaction BP Clonase™
   1064..1149    -  protein_bind   attL1 (fragment): mutant version of attL; recombination site for the Gateway® LR reaction LR Clonase™
   1186..1204    -  promoter       T7 promoter: promoter for bacteriophage T7 RNA polymerase
   1338..2147    +  CDS            KanR: aminoglycoside phosphotransferase; aph(3')-Ia; confers resistance to kanamycin in bacteria or G418 (Geneticin®) in eukaryotes
   2294..2882    +  rep_origin     ori: high-copy-number ColE1/pMB1/pBR322/pUC origin of replication
>Addgene plasmid #82597 | p3E-FRB(PLF)-HA no-pA | depositor full sequence | sequence record 157106 | p3E-FRB(PLF)-HA no-pA sequence 2944 bps
CTTTCCTGCGTTATCCCCTGATTCTGTGGATAACCGTATTACCGCCTTTGAGTGAGCTGATACCGCTCGC
CGCAGCCGAACGACCGAGCGCAGCGAGTCAGTGAGCGAGGAAGCGGAAGAGCGCCCAATACGCAAACCGC
CTCTCCCCGCGCGTTGGCCGATTCATTAATGCAGCTGGCACGACAGGTTTCCCGACTGGAAAGCGGGCAG
TGAGCGCAACGCAATTAATACGCGTACCGCTAGCCAGGAAGAGTTTGTAGAAACGCAAAAAGGCCATCCG
TCAGGATGGCCTTCTGCTTAGTTTGATGCCTGGCAGTTTATGGCGGGCGTCCTGCCCGCCACCCTCCGGG
CCGTTGCTTCACAACGTTCAAATCCGCTCCCGGCGGATTTGTCCTACTCAGGAGAGCGTTCACCGACAAA
CAACAGATAAAACGAAAGGCCCAGTCTTCCGACTGAGCCTTTCGTTTTATTTGATGCCTGGCAGTTCCCT
ACTCTCGCGTTAACGCTAGCATGGATGTTTTCCCAGTCACGACGTTGTAAAACGACGGCCAGTCTTAAGC
TCGGGCCCTGCAGCTCTAGAGCTCGAATTCTACAGGTCACTAATACCATCTAAGTAGTTGGTTCATAGTG
ACTGCATATGTTGTGTTTTACAGTATTATGTAGTCTGTTTTTTATGCAAAATCTAATTTAATATATTGAT
ATTTATATCATTTTACGTTTCTCGTTCAACTTTCTTGTACAAAGTGGCGTGGCATGAAGGCCTGGAAGAG
GCATCTCGTTTGTACTTTGGGGAAAGGAACGTGAAAGGCATGTTTGAGGTGCTGGAGCCCTTGCATGCTA
TGATGGAACGGGGCCCCCAGACTCTGAAGGAAACATCCTTTAATCAGGCCTATGGTCGAGATTTAATGGA
GGCCCAAGAGTGGTGCAGGAAGTACATGAAATCAGGGAATGTCCCGGACCTCCTCCAAGCCTTCGACCTC
TATTATCATGTGTTCCGACGAATCTCAAAGCAGGTCGACTATCCGTACGACGTACCAGACTACGCAGCAT
AGCAACTTTATTATACAAAGTTGGCATTATAAAAAAGCATTGCTTATCAATTTGTTGCAACGAACAGGTC
ACTATCAGTCAAAATAAAATCATTATTTGGAGCTCCATGGTAGCGTTAACGCGGCCGCGATATCCCCTAT
AGTGAGTCGTATTACATGGTCATAGCTGTTTCCTGGCAGCTCTGGCCCGTGTCTCAAAATCTCTGATGTT
ACATTGCACAAGATAAAAATATATCATCATGAACAATAAAACTGTCTGCTTACATAAACAGTAATACAAG
GGGTGTTATGAGCCATATTCAACGGGAAACGTCGAGGCCGCGATTAAATTCCAACATGGATGCTGATTTA
TATGGGTATAAATGGGCTCGCGATAATGTCGGGCAATCAGGTGCGACAATCTATCGCTTGTATGGGAAGC
CCGATGCGCCAGAGTTGTTTCTGAAACATGGCAAAGGTAGCGTTGCCAATGATGTTACAGATGAGATGGT
CAGACTAAACTGGCTGACGGAATTTATGCCTCTTCCGACCATCAAGCATTTTATCCGTACTCCTGATGAT
GCATGGTTACTCACCACTGCGATCCCCGGAAAAACAGCATTCCAGGTATTAGAAGAATATCCTGATTCAG
GTGAAAATATTGTTGATGCGCTGGCAGTGTTCCTGCGCCGGTTGCATTCGATTCCTGTTTGTAATTGTCC
TTTTAACAGCGATCGCGTATTTCGTCTCGCTCAGGCGCAATCACGAATGAATAACGGTTTGGTTGATGCG
AGTGATTTTGATGACGAGCGTAATGGCTGGCCTGTTGAACAAGTCTGGAAAGAAATGCATAAACTTTTGC
CATTCTCACCGGATTCAGTCGTCACTCATGGTGATTTCTCACTTGATAACCTTATTTTTGACGAGGGGAA
ATTAATAGGTTGTATTGATGTTGGACGAGTCGGAATCGCAGACCGATACCAGGATCTTGCCATCCTATGG
AACTGCCTCGGTGAGTTTTCTCCTTCATTACAGAAACGGCTTTTTCAAAAATATGGTATTGATAATCCTG
ATATGAATAAATTGCAGTTTCATTTGATGCTCGATGAGTTTTTCTAATCAGAATTGGTTAATTGGTTGTA
ACACTGGCAGAGCATTACGCTGACTTGACGGGACGGCGCAAGCTCATGACCAAAATCCCTTAACGTGAGT
TACGCGTCGTTCCACTGAGCGTCAGACCCCGTAGAAAAGATCAAAGGATCTTCTTGAGATCCTTTTTTTC
TGCGCGTAATCTGCTGCTTGCAAACAAAAAAACCACCGCTACCAGCGGTGGTTTGTTTGCCGGATCAAGA
GCTACCAACTCTTTTTCCGAAGGTAACTGGCTTCAGCAGAGCGCAGATACCAAATACTGTCCTTCTAGTG
TAGCCGTAGTTAGGCCACCACTTCAAGAACTCTGTAGCACCGCCTACATACCTCGCTCTGCTAATCCTGT
TACCAGTGGCTGCTGCCAGTGGCGATAAGTCGTGTCTTACCGGGTTGGACTCAAGACGATAGTTACCGGA
TAAGGCGCAGCGGTCGGGCTGAACGGGGGGTTCGTGCACACAGCCCAGCTTGGAGCGAACGACCTACACC
GAACTGAGATACCTACAGCGTGAGCATTGAGAAAGCGCCACGCTTCCCGAAGGGAGAAAGGCGGACAGGT
ATCCGGTAAGCGGCAGGGTCGGAACAGGAGAGCGCACGAGGGAGCTTCCAGGGGGAAACGCCTGGTATCT
TTATAGTCCTGTCGGGTTTCGCCACCTCTGACTTGAGCGTCGATTTTTGTGATGCTCGTCAGGGGGGCGG
AGCCTATGGAAAAACGCCAGCAACGCGGCCTTTTTACGGTTCCTGGCCTTTTGCTGGCCTTTTGCTCACA
TGTT
