>Addgene plasmid #82597 | p3E-FRB(PLF)-HA no-pA | addgene partial sequence | sequence record 161282 | M13-F20 5'-TGTAAAACGACGGCCAGT-3'
GAGCTCGAATTCTACAGGTCACTAATACCATCTAAGTAGTTGGTTCATAGTGACTGCATATGTTGTGTTT
TACAGTATTATGTAGTCTGTTTTTTATGCAAAATCTAATTTAATATATTGATATTTATATCATTTTACGT
TTCTCGTTCAACTTTCTTGTACAAAGTGGCGTGGCATGAAGGCCTGGAAGAGGCATCTCGTTTGTACTTT
GGGGAAAGGAACGTGAAAGGCATGTTTGAGGTGCTGGAGCCCTTGCATGCTATGATGGAACGGGGCCCCC
AGACTCTGAAGGAAACATCCTTTAATCAGGCCTATGGTCGAGATTTAATGGAGGCCCAAGAGTGGTGCAG
GAAGTACATGAAATCAGGGAATGTCCCGGACCTCCTCCAAGCCTTCGACCTCTATTATCATGTGTTCCGA
CGAATCTCAAAGCAGGTCGACTATCCGTACGACGTACCAGACTACGCAGCATAGCAACTTTATTATACAA
AGTTGGCATTATAAAAAAGCATTGCTTATCAATTTGTTGCAACGAACAGGTCACTATCAGTCAAAATAAA
ATCATTATTTGGAGCTCCATGGTAGCGTTAACGCGGCCGCGATATCCCCTATAGTGAGTCGTATTACATG
GTCATAGCTGTTTCCTGGCAGCTCTGGCCCGTGTCTCAAAATCTCTGATGTTACATTGCACAAGATAAAA
ATATATCATCATGAACAATAAAACTGTCTGCTTACATAAACAGTAATACAAGGGGTGTTATGAGCCATAT
TCAACGGGAAACGTCGAGGCCGCGATTAAA
