>Addgene plasmid #82597 | p3E-FRB(PLF)-HA no-pA | addgene partial sequence | sequence record 161283 | M13-Rev 5'-CAGGAAACAGCTATGACC-3'
TCGCGGCCGCGTTAACGCTACCATGGAGCTCCAAATAATGATTTTATTTTGACTGATAGTGACCTGTTCG
TTGCAACAAATTGATAAGCAATGCTTTTTTATAATGCCAACTTTGTATAATAAAGTTGCTATGCTGCGTA
GTCTGGTACGTCGTACGGATAGTCGACCTGCTTTGAGATTCGTCGGAACACATGATAATAGAGGTCGAAG
GCTTGGAGGAGGTCCGGGACATTCCCTGATTTCATGTACTTCCTGCACCACTCTTGGGCCTCCATTAAAT
CTCGACCATAGGCCTGATTAAAGGATGTTTCCTTCAGAGTCTGGGGGCCCCGTTCCATCATAGCATGCAA
GGGCTCCAGCACCTCAAACATGCCTTTCACGTTCCTTTCCCCAAAGTACAAACGAGATGCCTCTTCCAGG
CCTTCATGCCACGCCACTTTGTACAAGAAAGTTGAACGAGAAACGTAAAATGATATAAATATCAATATAT
TAAATTAGATTTTGCATAAAAAACAGACTACATAATACTGTAAAACACAACATATGCAGTCACTATGAAC
CAACTACTTAGATGGTATTAGTGACCTGTAGAATTCGAGCTCTAGAGCTGCAGGGCCCGAGCTTAAGACT
GGCCGTCGTTTTACAACGTCGTGACTGGGAAAACATCCATGCTAGCGTTAACGCGAGAGTAGGGAACTGC
CAGGCATCAAATAAAACGAAAGGCTCAGTCGGAAGACTGGGCCTTTCGTTTTATCTGTTGTTTGTCGGTG
AACGCTCTCCTGAGTAGGACAAATCCGCCGGGAGCGGATT
